>Addgene plasmid #26929 | AAV-CAG-ChR2-GFP | depositor full sequence | sequence record 12662 | Author sequence
CTTCCGCTTCCTCGCTCACTGACTCGCTGCGCTCGGTCGTTCGGCTGCGGCGAGCGGTATCAGCTCACTC
AAAGGCGGTAATACGGTTATCCACAGAATCAGGGGATAACGCAGGAAAGAACATGTGAGCAAAAGGCCAG
CAAAAGGCCAGGAACCGTAAAAAGGCCGCGTTGCTGGCGTTTTTCCATAGGCTCCGCCCCCCTGACGAGC
ATCACAAAAATCGACGCTCAAGTCAGAGGTGGCGAAACCCGACAGGACTATAAAGATACCAGGCGTTTCC
CCCTGGAAGCTCCCTCGTGCGCTCTCCTGTTCCGACCCTGCCGCTTACCGGATACCTGTCCGCCTTTCTC
CCTTCGGGAAGCGTGGCGCTTTCTCATAGCTCACGCTGTAGGTATCTCAGTTCGGTGTAGGTCGTTCGCT
CCAAGCTGGGCTGTGTGCACGAACCCCCCGTTCAGCCCGACCGCTGCGCCTTATCCGGTAACTATCGTCT
TGAGTCCAACCCGGTAAGACACGACTTATCGCCACTGGCAGCAGCCACTGGTAACAGGATTAGCAGAGCG
AGGTATGTAGGCGGTGCTACAGAGTTCTTGAAGTGGTGGCCTAACTACGGCTACACTAGAAGAACAGTAT
TTGGTATCTGCGCTCTGCTGAAGCCAGTTACCTTCGGAAAAAGAGTTGGTAGCTCTTGATCCGGCAAACA
AACCACCGCTGGTAGCGGTGGTTTTTTTGTTTGCAAGCAGCAGATTACGCGCAGAAAAAAAGGATCTCAA
GAAGATCCTTTGATCTTTTCTACGGGGTCTGACGCTCAGTGGAACGAAAACTCACGTTAAGGGATTTTGG
TCATGAGATTATCAAAAAGGATCTTCACCTAGATCCTTTTAAATTAAAAATGAAGTTTTAAATCAATCTA
AAGTATATATGAGTAAACTTGGTCTGACAGTTACCAATGCTTAATCAGTGAGGCACCTATCTCAGCGATC
TGTCTATTTCGTTCATCCATAGTTGCCTGACTCCCCGTCGTGTAGATAACTACGATACGGGAGGGCTTAC
CATCTGGCCCCAGTGCTGCAATGATACCGCGAGACCCACGCTCACCGGCTCCAGATTTATCAGCAATAAA
CCAGCCAGCCGGAAGGGCCGAGCGCAGAAGTGGTCCTGCAACTTTATCCGCCTCCATCCAGTCTATTAAT
TGTTGCCGGGAAGCTAGAGTAAGTAGTTCGCCAGTTAATAGTTTGCGCAACGTTGTTGCCATTGCTACAG
GCATCGTGGTGTCACGCTCGTCGTTTGGTATGGCTTCATTCAGCTCCGGTTCCCAACGATCAAGGCGAGT
TACATGATCCCCCATGTTGTGCAAAAAAGCGGTTAGCTCCTTCGGTCCTCCGATCGTTGTCAGAAGTAAG
TTGGCCGCAGTGTTATCACTCATGGTTATGGCAGCACTGCATAATTCTCTTACTGTCATGCCATCCGTAA
GATGCTTTTCTGTGACTGGTGAGTACTCAACCAAGTCATTCTGAGAATAGTGTATGCGGCGACCGAGTTG
CTCTTGCCCGGCGTCAATACGGGATAATACCGCGCCACATAGCAGAACTTTAAAAGTGCTCATCATTGGA
AAACGTTCTTCGGGGCGAAAACTCTCAAGGATCTTACCGCTGTTGAGATCCAGTTCGATGTAACCCACTC
GTGCACCCAACTGATCTTCAGCATCTTTTACTTTCACCAGCGTTTCTGGGTGAGCAAAAACAGGAAGGCA
AAATGCCGCAAAAAAGGGAATAAGGGCGACACGGAAATGTTGAATACTCATACTCTTCCTTTTTCAATAT
TATTGAAGCATTTATCAGGGTTATTGTCTCATGAGCGGATACATATTTGAATGTATTTAGAAAAATAAAC
AAATAGGGGTTCCGCGCACATTTCCCCGAAAAGTGCCACCTAAATTGTAAGCGTTAATATTTTGTTAAAA
TTCGCGTTAAATTTTTGTTAAATCAGCTCATTTTTTAACCAATAGGCCGAAATCGGCAAAATCCCTTATA
AATCAAAAGAATAGACCGAGATAGGGT
[37 nt withheld, positions 2058-2094]
AAAGAACGTGGACTCCAACGTCAAAGG
[49 nt withheld, positions 2122-2170]
T
[91 nt withheld, positions 2172-2262]
G
[124 nt withheld, positions 2264-2387]
CCCATTCGCCATTCAGGCTGCGCAACTGTTGGGAAGGGCGATCGGTGCGGGCCTCTTCGCTATTACGCCA
GCTGCGCGCTCGCTCGCTCACTGAGGCCGCCCGGGCAAAGCCCGGGCGTCGGGCGACCTTTGGTCGCCCG
GCCTCAGTGAGCGAGCGAGCGCGCAGAGAGGGAGTGGCCAACTCCATCACTAGGGGTTCCTTGTAGTTAA
TGATTAACCCGCCATGCTACTTATCTACGTAGCCATGCTCTAGGAAGATCGTACCATTGACGTCAATAAT
GACGTATGTTCCCATAGTAACGCCAATAGGGACTTTCCATTGACGTCAATGGGTGGAGTATTTACGGTAA
ACTGCCCACTTGGCAGTACATCAAGTGTATCATATGCCAAGTACGCCCCCTATTGACGTCAATGACGGTA
AATGGCCCGCCTGGCATTATGCCCAGTACATGACCTTATGGGACTTTCCTACTTGGCAGTACATCTACGT
ATTAGTCATCGCTATTACCATGGTCGAGGTGAGCCCCACGTTCTGCTTCACTCTCCCCATCTCCCCCCCC
TCCCCACCCCCAATTTTGTATTTATTTATTTTTTAATTATTTTGTGCAGCGATGGGGGCGGGGGGGGGGG
GGGGGCGCGCGCCAGGCGGGGCGGGGCGGGGCGAGGGGCGGGGCGGGGCGAGGCGGAGAGGTGCGGCGGC
AGCCAATCAGAGCGGCGCGCTCCGAAAGTTTCCTTTTATGGCGAGGCGGCGGCGGCGGCGGCCCTATAAA
AAGCGAAGCGCGCGGCGGGCGGGAGTCGCTGCGACGCTGCCTTCGCCCCGTGCCCCGCTCCGCCGCCGCC
TCGCGCCGCCCGCCCCGGCTCTGACTGACCGCGTTACTCCCACAGGTGAGCGGGCGGGACGGCCCTTCTC
CTCCGGGCTGTAATTAGCGCTTGGTTTAATGACGGCTTGTTTCTTTTCTGTGGCTGCGTGAAAGCCTTGA
GGGGCTCCGGGAGGGCCCTTTGTGCGGGGGGAGCGGCTCGGGGCTGTCCGCGGGGGGACGGCTGCCTTCG
GGGGGGACGGGGCAGGGCGGGGTTCGGCTTCTGGCGTGTGACCGGCGGCTCTAGAGCCTCTGCTAACCAT
GTTCATGCCTTCTTCTTTTTCCTACAGCTCCTGGGCAACGTGCTGGTTATTGTGCTGTCTCATCATTTTG
GCAAAGAATTGGATCCGCCACCATGGACTATGGCGGCGCTTTGTCTGCCGTCGGACGCGAACTTTTGTTC
GTTACTAATCCTGTGGTGGTGAACGGGTCCGTCCTGGTCCCTGAGGATCAATGTTACTGTGCCGGATGGA
TTGAATCTCGCGGCACGAACGGCGCTCAGACCGCGTCAAATGTCCTGCAGTGGCTTGCAGCAGGATTCAG
CATTTTGCTGCTGATGTTCTATGCCTACCAAACCTGGAAATCTACATGCGGCTGGGAGGAGATCTATGTG
TGCGCCATTGAAATGGTTAAGGTGATTCTCGAGTTCTTTTTTGAGTTTAAGAATCCCTCTATGCTCTACC
TTGCCACAGGACACCGGGTGCAGTGGCTGCGCTATGCAGAGTGGCTGCTCACTTGTCCTGTCATCCTTAT
CCACCTGAGCAACCTCACCGGCCTGAGCAACGACTACAGCAGGAGAACCATGGGACTCCTTGTCTCAGAC
ATCGGGACTATCGTGTGGGGGGCTACCAGCGCCATGGCAACCGGCTATGTTAAAGTCATCTTCTTTTGTC
TTGGATTGTGCTATGGCGCGAACACATTTTTTCACGCCGCCAAAGCATATATCGAGGGTTATCATACTGT
GCCAAAGGGTCGGTGCCGCCAGGTCGTGACCGGCATGGCATGGCTGTTTTTCGTGAGCTGGGGTATGTTC
CCAATTCTCTTCATTTTGGGGCCCGAAGGTTTTGGCGTCCTGAGCGTCTATGGCTCCACCGTAGGTCACA
CGATTATTGATCTGATGAGTAAAAATTGTTGGGGGTTGTTGGGACACTACCTGCGCGTCCTGATCCACGA
GCACATATTGATTCACGGAGATATCCGCAAAACCACCAAACTGAACATCGGCGGAACGGAGATCGAGGTC
GAGACTCTCGTCGAAGACGAAGCCGAGGCCGGAGCCGTGCCAGCGGCACCGGTAGTAGCAGTGAGCAAGG
GCGAGGAGCTGTTCACCGGGGTGGTGCCCATCCTGGTCGAGCTGGACGGCGACGTAAACGGCCACAAGTT
CAGCGTGTCCGGCGAGGGCGAGGGCGATGCCACCTACGGCAAGCTGACCCTGAAGTTCATCTGCACCACC
GGCAAGCTGCCCGTGCCCTGGCCCACCCTCGTGACCACCCTGACCTACGGCGTGCAGTGCTTCAGCCGCT
ACCCCGACCACATGAAGCAGCACGACTTCTTCAAGTCCGCCATGCCCGAAGGCTACGTCCAGGAGCGCAC
CATCTTCTTCAAGGACGACGGCAACTACAAGACCCGCGCCGAGGTGAAGTTCGAGGGCGACACCCTGGTG
AACCGCATCGAGCTGAAGGGCATCGACTTCAAGGAGGACGGCAACATCCTGGGGCACAAGCTGGAGTACA
ACTACAACAGCCACAACGTCTATATCATGGCCGACAAGCAGAAGAACGGCATCAAGGTGAACTTCAAGAT
CCGCCACAACATCGAGGACGGCAGCGTGCAGCTCGCCGACCACTACCAGCAGAACACCCCCATCGGCGAC
GGCCCCGTGCTGCTGCCCGACAACCACTACCTGAGCACCCAGTCCGCCCTGAGCAAAGACCCCAACGAGA
AGCGCGATCACATGGTCCTGCTGGAGTTCGTGACCGCCGCCGGGATCACTCTCGGCATGGACGAGCTGTA
CAAGTAAGAATTCGATATCAAGCTTATCGATAATCAACCTCTGGATTACAAAATTTGTGAAAGATTGACT
GGTATTCTTAACTATGTTGCTCCTTTTACGCTATGTGGATACGCTGCTTTAATGCCTTTGTATCATGCTA
TTGCTTCCCGTATGGCTTTCATTTTCTCCTCCTTGTATAAATCCTGGTTGCTGTCTCTTTATGAGGAGTT
GTGGCCCGTTGTCAGGCAACGTGGCGTGGTGTGCACTGTGTTTGCTGACGCAACCCCCACTGGTTGGGGC
ATTGCCACCACCTGTCAGCTCCTTTCCGGGACTTTCGCTTTCCCCCTCCCTATTGCCACGGCGGAACTCA
TCGCCGCCTGCCTTGCCCGCTGCTGGACAGGGGCTCGGCTGTTGGGCACTGACAATTCCGTGGTGTTGTC
GGGGAAATCATCGTCCTTTCCTTGGCTGCTCGCCTGTGTTGCCACCTGGATTCTGCGCGGGACGTCCTTC
TGCTACGTCCCTTCGGCCCTCAATCCAGCGGACCTTCCTTCCCGCGGCCTGCTGCCGGCTCTGCGGCCTC
TTCCGCGTCTTCGCCTTCGCCCTCAGACGAGTCGGATCTCCCTTTGGGCCGCCTCCCCGCATCGATACCG
TCGACCCGGGCGGCCGCTTCGAGCAGACATGATAAGATACATTGATGAGTTTGGACAAACCACAACTAGA
ATGCAGTGAAAAAAATGCTTTATTTGTGAAATTTGTGATGCTATTGCTTTATTTGTAACCATTATAAGCT
GCAATAAACAAGTTAACAACAACAATTGCATTCATTTTATGTTTCAGGTTCAGGGGGAGATGTGGGAGGT
TTTTTAAAGCAAGTAAAACCTCTACAAATGTGGTAAAATCGATAAGGATCTTCCTAGAGCATGGCTACGT
AGATAAGTAGCATGGCGGGTTAATCATTAACTACAAGGAACCCCTAGTGATGGAGTTGGCCACTCCCTCT
CTGCGCGCTCGCTCGCTCACTGAGGCCGGGCGACCAAAGGTCGCCCGACGCCCGGGCTTTGCCCGGGCGG
CCTCAGTGAGCGAGCGAGCGCGCAGCTGCATTAATGAATCGGCCAACGCGCGGGGAGAGGCGGTTTGCGT
ATTGGGCGCT
Features (pLannotate 1.2.2; 19 found; start..end, strand, type, name):
    182..770     -  rep_origin     ori: high-copy-number ColE1/pMB1/pBR322/pUC origin of replication
    941..1801    -  CDS            AmpR: β-lactamase; bla; confers resistance to ampicillin, carbenicillin, and related antibiotics
   1802..1906    -  promoter       AmpR promoter: bla
   1959..2387    -  rep_origin     f1 ori (sequence partly withheld): f1 bacteriophage origin of replication; arrow indicates direction of (+) strand synthesis
   2392..2461    -  CDS            lacZα (fragment): LacZα fragment of β-galactosidase; lacZ fragment
   2456..2588    -  repeat_region  AAV2 ITR (fragment): inverted terminal repeat of adeno-associated virus serotype 2 inverted
   2651..2899    +  enhancer       CMV enhancer (fragment): human cytomegalovirus immediate early enhancer
   2901..3178    +  promoter       chicken β-actin promoter: No description available
   3179..3315    +  intron         hybrid intron (fragment): hybrid between chicken β-actin (CBA) and minute virus of mice (MMV) introns (Gray et al., 2011)
   3404..3534    +  intron         chimeric intron (fragment): chimera between introns from chicken β-actin and rabbit β-globin
   3532..3594    +  CDS            HBB (fragment): HBB_LEPEU - Experimental evidence at protein level: Swiss-Prot protein existence level 1. Involved in oxygen transport from the lung to the various peripheral tissues. From Lepus europaeus (European hare).
   3600..4526    +  CDS            ChR2(H134R): H134R mutant of an N-terminal fragment of channelrhodopsin-2 from the alga Chlamydomonas reinhardtii (Nagel et al., 2005) blue light-activated cation channel
   4548..5264    +  CDS            EGFP: the original enhanced GFP (Yang et al., 1996) mammalian codon-optimized
   5265..5289    +  misc_feature   MCS (fragment): pBluescript multiple cloning site
   5289..5877    +  misc_feature   WPRE: woodchuck hepatitis virus posttranscriptional regulatory element
   5920..6041    -  polyA_signal   SV40 poly(A) signal: SV40 polyadenylation signal
   6064..6132    -  CDS            large T antigen (fragment): large T antigen from SV40 (simian virus 40)
   6203..6336    +  repeat_region  AAV2 ITR: inverted terminal repeat of adeno-associated virus serotype 2 inverted
   6330..6386    -  CDS            lacI (fragment): lac repressor; lacI; The lac repressor binds to the lac operator to inhibit transcription in E. coli. This inhibition can be relieved by adding lactose or isopropyl-β-D-thiogalactopyranoside (IPTG).
