>Addgene plasmid #26929 | AAV-CAG-ChR2-GFP | addgene full sequence | sequence record 171064 | Addgene NGS
TGCGGGCCTCTTCGCTATTACGCCAGCTGCGCGCTCGCTCGCTCACTGAGGCCGCCCGGGCAAAGCCCGG
GCGTCGGGCGACCTTTGGTCGCCCGGCCTCAGTGAGCGAGCGAGCGCGCAGAGAGGGAGTGGCCAACTCC
ATCACTAGGGGTTCCTTGTAGTTAATGATTAACCCGCCATGCTACTTATCTACGTAGCCATGCTCTAGGA
AGAGTACCATTGACGTCAATAATGACGTATGTTCCCATAGTAACGCCAATAGGGACTTTCCATTGACGTC
AATGGGTGGAGTATTTACGGTAAACTGCCCACTTGGCAGTACATCAAGTGTATCATATGCCAAGTACGCC
CCCTATTGACGTCAATGACGGTAAATGGCCCGCCTGGCATTATGCCCAGTACATGACCTTATGGGACTTT
CCTACTTGGCAGTACATCTACGTATTAGTCATCGCTATTACCATGGTCGAGGTGAGCCCCACGTTCTGCT
TCACTCTCCCCATCTCCCCCCCCTCCCCACCCCCAATTTTGTATTTATTTATTTTTTAATTATTTTGTGC
AGCGATGGGGGCGGGGGGGGGGGGGGGGCGCGCGCCGGGCGGGGCGGGGCGGGGCGAGGGGCGGGGCGGG
GCGAGGCGGAGAGGTGCGGCGGCAGCCAATCAGAGCGGCGCGCTCCGAAAGTTTCCTTTTATGGCGAGGC
GGCGGCGGCGGCGGCCCTATAAAAAGCGAAGCGCGCGGCGGGCGGGAGTCGCTGCGCGCTGCCTTCGCCC
CGTGCCCCGCTCCGCCGCCGCCTCGCGCCGCCCGCCCCGGCTCTGACTGACCGCGTTACTCCCACAGGTG
AGCGGGCGGGACGGCCCTTCTCCTCCGGGCTGTAATTAGCGCTTGGTTTAATGACGGCTTGTTTCTTTTC
TGTGGCTGCGTGAAAGCCTTGAGGGGCTCCGGGAGGGCCCTTTGTGCGGGGGGAGCGGCTCGGGGCTGTC
CGCGGGGGGACGGCTGCCTTCGGGGGGGACGGGGCAGGGCGGGGTTCGGCTTCTGGCGTGTGACCGGCGG
CTCTAGAGCCTCTGCTAACCATGTTCATGCCTTCTTCTTTTTCCTACAGCTCCTGGGCAACGTGCTGGTT
ATTGTGCTGTCTCATCATTTTGGCAAAGAATTGGATCCGCCACCATGGACTATGGCGGCGCTTTGTCTGC
CGTCGGACGCGAACTTTTGTTCGTTACTAATCCTGTGGTGGTGAACGGGTCCGTCCTGGTCCCTGAGGAT
CAATGTTACTGTGCCGGATGGATTGAATCTCGCGGCACGAACGGCGCTCAGACCGCGTCAAATGTCCTGC
AGTGGCTTGCAGCAGGATTCAGCATTTTGCTGCTGATGTTCTATGCCTACCAAACCTGGAAATCTACATG
CGGCTGGGAGGAGATCTATGTGTGCGCCATTGAAATGGTTAAGGTGATTCTCGAGTTCTTTTTTGAGTTT
AAGAATCCCTCTATGCTCTACCTTGCCACAGGACACCGGGTGCAGTGGCTGCGCTATGCAGAGTGGCTGC
TCACTTGTCCTGTCATCCTTATCCACCTGAGCAACCTCACCGGCCTGAGCAACGACTACAGCAGGAGAAC
CATGGGACTCCTTGTCTCAGACATCGGGACTATCGTGTGGGGGGCTACCAGCGCCATGGCAACCGGCTAT
GTTAAAGTCATCTTCTTTTGTCTTGGATTGTGCTATGGCGCGAACACATTTTTTCACGCCGCCAAAGCAT
ATATCGAGGGTTATCATACTGTGCCAAAGGGTCGGTGCCGCCAGGTCGTGACCGGCATGGCATGGCTGTT
TTTCGTGAGCTGGGGTATGTTCCCAATTCTCTTCATTTTGGGGCCCGAAGGTTTTGGCGTCCTGAGCGTC
TATGGCTCCACCGTAGGTCACACGATTATTGATCTGATGAGTAAAAATTGTTGGGGGTTGTTGGGACACT
ACCTGCGCGTCCTGATCCACGAGCACATATTGATTCACGGAGATATCCGCAAAACCACCAAACTGAACAT
CGGCGGAACGGAGATCGAGGTCGAGACTCTCGTCGAAGACGAAGCCGAGGCCGGAGCCGTGCCAGCGGCA
CCGGTAGTAGCAGTGAGCAAGGGCGAGGAGCTGTTCACCGGGGTGGTGCCCATCCTGGTCGAGCTGGACG
GCGACGTAAACGGCCACAAGTTCAGCGTGTCCGGCGAGGGCGAGGGCGATGCCACCTACGGCAAGCTGAC
CCTGAAGTTCATTTGCACCACCGGCAAGCTGCCCGTGCCCTGGCCCACCCTCGTGACCACCCTGACCTAC
GGCGTGCAGTGCTTCAGCCGCTACCCCGACCACATGAAGCAGCACGACTTCTTCAAGTCCGCCATGCCCG
AAGGCTACGTCCAGGAGCGCACCATCTTCTTCAAGGACGACGGCAACTACAAGACCCGCGCCGAGGTGAA
GTTCGAGGGCGACACCCTGGTGAACCGCATCGAGCTGAAGGGCATCGACTTCAAGGAGGACGGCAACATC
CTGGGGCACAAGCTGGAGTACAACTACAACAGCCACAACGTCTATATCATGGCCGACAAGCAGAAGAACG
GCATCAAGGTGAACTTCAAGATCCGCCACAACATCGAGGACGGCAGCGTGCAGCTCGCCGACCACTACCA
GCAGAACACCCCCATCGGCGACGGCCCCGTGCTGCTGCCCGACAACCACTACCTGAGCACCCAGTCCGCC
CTGAGCAAAGACCCCAACGAGAAGCGCGATCACATGGTCCTGCTGGAGTTCGTGACCGCCGCCGGGATCA
CTCTCGGCATGGACGAGCTGTACAAGTAAGAATTCGATATCAAGCTTATCGATAATCAACCTCTGGATTA
CAAAATTTGTGAAAGATTGACTGGTATTCTTAACTATGTTGCTCCTTTTACGCTATGTGGATACGCTGCT
TTAATGCCTTTGTATCATGCTATTGCTTCCCGTATGGCTTTCATTTTCTCCTCCTTGTATAAATCCTGGT
TGCTGTCTCTTTATGAGGAGTTGTGGCCCGTTGTCAGGCAACGTGGCGTGGTGTGCACTGTGTTTGCTGA
CGCAACCCCCACTGGTTGGGGCATTGCCACCACCTGTCAGCTCCTTTCCGGGACTTTCGCTTTCCCCCTC
CCTATTGCCACGGCGGAACTCATCGCCGCCTGCCTTGCCCGCTGCTGGACAGGGGCTCGGCTGTTGGGCA
CTGACAATTCCGTGGTGTTGTCGGGGAAATCATCGTCCTTTCCTTGGCTGCTCGCCTGTGTTGCCACCTG
GATTCTGCGCGGGACGTCCTTCTGCTACGTCCCTTCGGCCCTCAATCCAGCGGACCTTCCTTCCCGCGGC
CTGCTGCCGGCTCTGCGGCCTCTTCCGCGTCTTCGCCTTCGCCCTCAGACGAGTCGGATCTCCCTTTGGG
CCGCCTCCCCGCATCGATACCGTCGACCCGGGCGGCCGCTTCGAGCAGACATGATAAGATACATTGATGA
GTTTGGACAAACCACAACTAGAATGCAGTGAAAAAAATGCTTTATTTGTGAAATTTGTGATGCTATTGCT
TTATTTGTAACCATTATAAGCTGCAATAAACAAGTTAACAACAACAATTGCATTCATTTTATGTTTCAGG
TTCAGGGGGAGATGTGGGAGGTTTTTTAAAGCAAGTAAAACCTCTACAAATGTGGTAAAATCGATAAGGA
TCTTCCTAGAGCATGGCTACGTAGATAAGTAGCATGGCGGGTTAATCATTAACTACAAGGAACCCCTAGT
GATGGAGTTGGCCACTCCCTCTCTGCGCGCTCGCTCGCTCACTGAGGCCGGGCGACCAAAGGTCGCCCGA
CGCCCGGGCTTTGCCCGGGCGGCCTCAGTGAGCGAGCGAGCGCGCAGCTGCATTAATGAATCGGCCAACG
CGCGGGGAGAGGCGGTTTGCGTATTGGGCGCTCTTCCGCTTCCTCGCTCACTGACTCGCTGCGCTCGGTC
GTTCGGCTGCGGCGAGCGGTATCAGCTCACTCAAAGGCGGTAATACGGTTATCCACAGAATCAGGGGATA
ACGCAGGAAAGAACATGTGAGCAAAAGGCCAGCAAAAGGCCAGGAACCGTAAAAAGGCCGCGTTGCTGGC
GTTTTTCCATAGGCTCCGCCCCCCTGACGAGCATCACAAAAATCGACGCTCAAGTCAGAGGTGGCGAAAC
CCGACAGGACTATAAAGATACCAGGCGTTTCCCCCTGGAAGCTCCCTCGTGCGCTCTCCTGTTCCGACCC
TGCCGCTTACCGGATACCTGTCCGCCTTTCTCCCTTCGGGAAGCGTGGCGCTTTCTCATAGCTCACGCTG
TAGGTATCTCAGTTCGGTGTAGGTCGTTCGCTCCAAGCTGGGCTGTGTGCACGAACCCCCCGTTCAGCCC
GACCGCTGCGCCTTATCCGGTAACTATCGTCTTGAGTCCAACCCGGTAAGACACGACTTATCGCCACTGG
CAGCAGCCACTGGTAACAGGATTAGCAGAGCGAGGTATGTAGGCGGTGCTACAGAGTTCTTGAAGTGGTG
GCCTAACTACGGCTACACTAGAAGAACAGTATTTGGTATCTGCGCTCTGCTGAAGCCAGTTACCTTCGGA
AAAAGAGTTGGTAGCTCTTGATCCGGCAAACAAACCACCGCTGGTAGCGGTGGTTTTTTTGTTTGCAAGC
AGCAGATTACGCGCAGAAAAAAAGGATCTCAAGAAGATCCTTTGATCTTTTCTACGGGGTCTGACGCTCA
GTGGAACGAAAACTCACGTTAAGGGATTTTGGTCATGAGATTATCAAAAAGGATCTTCACCTAGATCCTT
TTAAATTAAAAATGAAGTTTTAAATCAATCTAAAGTATATATGAGTAAACTTGGTCTGACAGTTACCAAT
GCTTAATCAGTGAGGCACCTATCTCAGCGATCTGTCTATTTCGTTCATCCATAGTTGCCTGACTCCCCGT
CGTGTAGATAACTACGATACGGGAGGGCTTACCATCTGGCCCCAGTGCTGCAATGATACCGCGAGACCCA
CGCTCACCGGCTCCAGATTTATCAGCAATAAACCAGCCAGCCGGAAGGGCCGAGCGCAGAAGTGGTCCTG
CAACTTTATCCGCCTCCATCCAGTCTATTAATTGTTGCCGGGAAGCTAGAGTAAGTAGTTCGCCAGTTAA
TAGTTTGCGCAACGTTGTTGCCATTGCTACAGGCATCGTGGTGTCACGCTCGTCGTTTGGTATGGCTTCA
TTCAGCTCCGGTTCCCAACGATCAAGGCGAGTTACATGATCCCCCATGTTGTGCAAAAAAGCGGTTAGCT
CCTTCGGTCCTCCGATCGTTGTCAGAAGTAAGTTGGCCGCAGTGTTATCACTCATGGTTATGGCAGCACT
GCATAATTCTCTTACTGTCATGCCATCCGTAAGATGCTTTTCTGTGACTGGTGAGTACTCAACCAAGTCA
TTCTGAGAATAGTGTATGCGGCGACCGAGTTGCTCTTGCCCGGCGTCAATACGGGATAATACCGCGCCAC
ATAGCAGAACTTTAAAAGTGCTCATCATTGGAAAACGTTCTTCGGGGCGAAAACTCTCAAGGATCTTACC
GCTGTTGAGATCCAGTTCGATGTAACCCACTCGTGCACCCAACTGATCTTCAGCATCTTTTACTTTCACC
AGCGTTTCTGGGTGAGCAAAAACAGGAAGGCAAAATGCCGCAAAAAAGGGAATAAGGGCGACACGGAAAT
GTTGAATACTCATACTCTTCCTTTTTCAATATTATTGAAGCATTTATCAGGGTTATTGTCTCATGAGCGG
ATACATATTTGAATGTATTTAGAAAAATAAACAAATAGGGGTTCCGCGCACATTTCCCCGAAAAGTGCCA
CCTAAATTGTAAGCGTTAATATTTTGTTAAAATTCGCGTTAAATTTTTGTTAAATCAGCTCATTTTTTAA
CCAATAGGCCGAAATCGGCAAAATCCCTTATAAATCAAAAGAATAGACCGAGATAGGGT
[37 nt withheld, positions 6010-6046]
AAAGAACGTGGACTCCAACGTCAAAGG
[49 nt withheld, positions 6074-6122]
T
[91 nt withheld, positions 6124-6214]
G
[124 nt withheld, positions 6216-6339]
CCCATTCGCCATTCAGGCTGCGCAACTGTTGGGAAGGGCGATCGG
Features (pLannotate 1.2.2; 19 found; start..end, strand, type, name):
     24..156     -  repeat_region  AAV2 ITR (fragment): inverted terminal repeat of adeno-associated virus serotype 2 inverted
    217..465     +  enhancer       CMV enhancer (fragment): human cytomegalovirus immediate early enhancer
    467..744     +  promoter       chicken β-actin promoter: No description available
    745..880     +  intron         hybrid intron (fragment): hybrid between chicken β-actin (CBA) and minute virus of mice (MMV) introns (Gray et al., 2011)
    969..1099    +  intron         chimeric intron (fragment): chimera between introns from chicken β-actin and rabbit β-globin
   1097..1159    +  CDS            HBB (fragment): HBB_LEPEU - Experimental evidence at protein level: Swiss-Prot protein existence level 1. Involved in oxygen transport from the lung to the various peripheral tissues. From Lepus europaeus (European hare).
   1165..2091    +  CDS            ChR2(H134R): H134R mutant of an N-terminal fragment of channelrhodopsin-2 from the alga Chlamydomonas reinhardtii (Nagel et al., 2005) blue light-activated cation channel
   2113..2829    +  CDS            EGFP: the original enhanced GFP (Yang et al., 1996) mammalian codon-optimized
   2830..2854    +  misc_feature   MCS (fragment): pBluescript multiple cloning site
   2854..3442    +  misc_feature   WPRE: woodchuck hepatitis virus posttranscriptional regulatory element
   3485..3606    -  polyA_signal   SV40 poly(A) signal: SV40 polyadenylation signal
   3629..3697    -  CDS            large T antigen (fragment): large T antigen from SV40 (simian virus 40)
   3768..3901    +  repeat_region  AAV2 ITR: inverted terminal repeat of adeno-associated virus serotype 2 inverted
   3895..3951    -  CDS            lacI (fragment): lac repressor; lacI; The lac repressor binds to the lac operator to inhibit transcription in E. coli. This inhibition can be relieved by adding lactose or isopropyl-β-D-thiogalactopyranoside (IPTG).
   4134..4722    -  rep_origin     ori: high-copy-number ColE1/pMB1/pBR322/pUC origin of replication
   4893..5753    -  CDS            AmpR: β-lactamase; bla; confers resistance to ampicillin, carbenicillin, and related antibiotics
   5754..5858    -  promoter       AmpR promoter: bla
   5911..6339    -  rep_origin     f1 ori (sequence partly withheld): f1 bacteriophage origin of replication; arrow indicates direction of (+) strand synthesis
   6344..29      -  CDS            lacZα (fragment) (across the origin): LacZα fragment of β-galactosidase; lacZ fragment
