[The description below was written by a language model from this plasmid's Addgene catalogue record, the feature table of its GenBank file and pLannotate feature annotations shown in this document.]
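Description:
AAV-CAG-ChR2-GFP is an adeno-associated virus transfer plasmid for expressing a channelrhodopsin-2–GFP fusion in mammalian cells, chiefly neurons. The expression cassette lies between two AAV2 inverted terminal repeats, the cis elements that allow the intervening DNA to be replicated and packaged into recombinant AAV particles when rep, cap and helper functions are supplied separately; one of the ITRs is annotated only as a fragment. The bacterial portion carries a ColE1/pUC-type origin, an f1 phage origin and a β-lactamase gene for ampicillin selection. Although the origin is of the high-copy type, the catalogue lists the plasmid as low copy and calls for a recombination-deficient E. coli host, reflecting the instability of ITR repeats.

Transcription is driven by the CAG promoter, annotated here as a partial CMV immediate-early enhancer, the chicken β-actin promoter and chimeric β-actin/β-globin intron sequence; the short "HBB" hit is most likely the rabbit β-globin part of that intron/exon junction rather than a coding element. Downstream is an N-terminal fragment of about 930 bp of Chlamydomonas reinhardtii channelrhodopsin-2, a blue-light-gated cation channel, cloned between BamHI and AgeI and fused at its C terminus to EGFP. The automated annotation labels this ORF as the H134R variant, whereas the catalogue simply lists ChR2, so the allele should be checked against the sequence. A WPRE follows to enhance transcript stability and expression, then an SV40 polyadenylation signal, which is annotated on the reverse strand.

The sequenced and depositor records (about 6.4 kb) show the same features from different start points, while the additional 911 bp GenBank record is partial and unannotated. The construct is used for strong, broadly active expression of ChR2-GFP for optical excitation of neurons, with fluorescence marking expressing cells.
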