Addgene plasmid #26929: AAV-CAG-ChR2-GFP
Purpose: AAV-mediated expression of ChR2-GFP for neuronal excitation
Depositing lab: Edward Boyden. Depositing organization: Massachusetts Institute of Technology. Publication: Millisecond-timescale, genetically targeted optical control of neural activity. Boyden ES, Zhang F, Bamberg E, Nagel G, Deisseroth K. Nat Neurosci. 2005 Sep . 8(9):1263-8. 10.1038/nn1525 PubMed 16116447.
Backbone
  Vector backbone: AAV with CAG promoter
  Backbone manufacturer: Scott Sternson
  Backbone size w/o insert (bp): 5454
  Vector type: Mammalian Expression, AAV ; adeno-associated virus
Growth in bacteria
  Bacterial resistance: Ampicillin, 100 μg/mL
  Growth temperature: 30°C
  Growth strain: NEB Stable
  Growth instructions: Use recombinase-free E. coli, grow at 30C
  Copy number: Low Copy
Gene/Insert
  Gene/Insert name: ChR2 (alt name: Channelrhodopsin-2)
  Species: C. reinhardtii
  Insert size (bp): 930
  Promoter: CAG
  Tag / fusion protein: GFP (C terminal on insert)
  Cloning method: Restriction Enzyme; 5′ cloning site BamHI (not destroyed); 3′ cloning site AgeI (not destroyed)
  Sequencing primers: 5′ N/A; 3′ N/A
Terms and licenses: Academic/Nonprofit Terms; Industry Terms: Not Available to Industry
How to cite: AAV-CAG-ChR2-GFP was a gift from Edward Boyden (Addgene plasmid # 26929 ; http://n2t.net/addgene:26929 ; RRID:Addgene_26929)
