LOCUS       Exported 911 bp ds-DNA linear SYN 19-MAY-2021
DEFINITION  synthetic linear DNA
ACCESSION   .
VERSION     .
KEYWORDS    AAV-CAG-ChR2-GFP
SOURCE      synthetic DNA construct
  ORGANISM  synthetic DNA construct
REFERENCE   1 (bases 1 to 911)
  AUTHORS   Boyden ES, Zhang F, Bamberg E, Nagel G, Deisseroth K
  TITLE     Millisecond-timescale, genetically targeted optical control of
            neural activity.
  JOURNAL   Nat Neurosci. 2005 Sep . 8(9):1263-8.
  PUBMED    16116447
REFERENCE   2 (bases 1 to 911)
  AUTHORS   .
  TITLE     Direct Submission
  JOURNAL   Exported May 19, 2021 from SnapGene Server 1.1.58
            http://www.snapgene.com
FEATURES             Location/Qualifiers
     source          1..911
                     /organism="synthetic DNA construct"
                     /mol_type="other DNA"
ORIGIN
        1 ccttgctcac tgctactacc ggtgccgctg gcacggctcc ggcctcggct tcgtcttcga
       61 cgagagtctc gacctcgatc tccgttccgc cgatgttcag tttggtggtt ttgcggatat
      121 ctccgtgaat caatatgtgc tcgtggatca ggacgcgcag gtagtgtccc aacaaccccc
      181 aacaattttt actcatcaga tcaataatcg tgtgacctac ggtggagcca tagacgctca
      241 ggacgccaaa accttcgggc cccaaaatga agagaattgg gaacataccc cagctcacga
      301 aaaacagcca tgccatgccg gtcacgacct ggcggcaccg accctttggc acagtatgat
      361 aaccctcgat atatgctttg gcggcgtgaa aaaatgtgtt cgcgccatag cacaatccaa
      421 gacaaaagaa gatgacttta acatagccgg ttgccatggc gctggtagcc ccccacacga
      481 tagtcccgat gtctgagaca aggagtccca tggttctcct gctgtagtcg ttgctcaggc
      541 cggtgaggtt gctcaggtgg ataaggatga caggacaagt gagcagccac tctgcatagc
      601 gcagccactg cacccggtgt cctgtggcaa ggtagagcat agagggattc ttaaactcaa
      661 aaaagaactc gagaatcacc ttaaccattt caatggcgca cacatagatc tcctcccagc
      721 cgcatgtaga tttccaggtt tggtaggcat agaacatcag cagcaaaatg ctgaatcctg
      781 ctgcaagcca ctgcaggaca tttgacgcgg tctgagcgcc gttcgtgccg cgagattcaa
      841 tccatccggc acagtaacat tgatcctcag ggaccaggac ggacccgttc accaccacag
      901 gattagtaac g
//
